Addgene plasmid #53158: pWZLblasti-CTR1M154A
Purpose: Expresses human CTR1 M154A from blasticidin resistance retroviral vector
Depositing lab: Christopher Counter. Depositing organization: Duke University. Publication: Copper is required for oncogenic BRAF signalling and tumorigenesis. Brady DC, Crowe MS, Turski ML, Hobbs GA, Yao X, Chaikuad A, Knapp S, Xiao K, Campbell SL, Thiele DJ, Counter CM. Nature. 2014 Apr 9. doi: 10.1038/nature13180. PubMed 24717435.
Backbone
  Vector backbone: pWZLblasti
  Backbone size w/o insert (bp): 5100
  Total vector size (bp): 5672
  Vector type: Mammalian Expression, Retroviral
  Selectable markers: Blasticidin
Growth in bacteria
  Bacterial resistance: Ampicillin, 100 μg/mL
  Growth temperature: 37°C
  Growth strain: XL10 Gold
  Copy number: High Copy
Gene/Insert
  Gene/Insert name: CTR1 (alt names: Copper transporter 1; Solute carrier family 31 (copper tansporters), member 1; COPT1)
  Species: H. sapiens (human)
  Insert size (bp): 572
  Mutation: M154A
  GenBank ID: NM_001859.3
  Entrez Gene: SLC31A1 (a.k.a. COPT1, CTR1, NSCT)
  Cloning method: Restriction Enzyme; 5′ cloning site BamHI (not destroyed); 3′ cloning site SalI (not destroyed)
  Sequencing primers: 5′ GAACCTCCTCGTTCGACC; 3′ TTCCGGGCCCTCACATTG
Terms and licenses: Academic/Nonprofit Terms; Industry Terms: Not Available to Industry
Depositor comments: The M81L mutation found during the QC process has no functional consequence.
How to cite: pWZLblasti-CTR1M154A was a gift from Christopher Counter (Addgene plasmid # 53158 ; http://n2t.net/addgene:53158 ; RRID:Addgene_53158)
