[The description below was written by a language model from this plasmid's Addgene catalogue record.]
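Description:
pWZLblasti-CTR1M154A is a retroviral mammalian expression plasmid built on the pWZLblasti backbone (about 5.1 kb without insert, roughly 5.7 kb in total). It is maintained in E. coli as a high-copy plasmid under ampicillin selection, and mammalian cells that have taken up the vector are selected with blasticidin. No feature table accompanies the record, so the promoter, long terminal repeats, packaging signal and the way the blasticidin marker is expressed are not explicitly stated. As a retroviral vector, it would be expected to be introduced into packaging cells to generate virus that stably integrates the cassette into target cells.

The payload is a 572 bp insert encoding human CTR1 (copper transporter 1, gene symbol SLC31A1, also called COPT1), cloned between BamHI and SalI sites that both remain intact. The coding sequence carries the engineered M154A substitution. The record does not spell out the functional effect of this change, and no epitope tags or fusion partners are listed. The depositor notes that an additional M81L change was found during quality-control sequencing and states that it has no functional consequence.

The construct is intended for stable expression of the CTR1 M154A variant in mammalian cells. It was deposited in connection with work on the requirement for copper in oncogenic BRAF signalling and tumorigenesis, where a mutant form of the copper transporter would serve as a comparison to wild-type CTR1 in studying how cellular copper uptake influences that pathway.
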