>Addgene plasmid #53158 | pWZLblasti-CTR1M154A | addgene partial sequence | sequence record 86140 | pLXSN5 5'-CCCTTGAACCTCCTCGTTCGACC-3'
TCCTCCCTTTATCCAGCCCTCACTCCTTCTCTAGGCGCCGGCCGGATCCGCCGCCACCATGGATCATTCC
CACCATATGGGGATGAGCTATATGGACTCCAACAGTACCATGCAACCTTCTCACCATCACCCAACCACTT
CAGCCTCACACTCCCATGGTGGAGGAGACAGCAGCATGATGATGATGCCTATGACCTTCTACTTTGGCTT
TAAGAATGTGGAACTACTGTTTTCCGGTTTGGTGATCAATACAGCTGGAGAAATGGCTGGAGCTTTTGTG
GCAGTGTTTTTACTAGCATTGTTCTATGAAGGACTCAAGATAGCCCGAGAGAGCCTGCTGCGTAAGTCAC
AAGTCAGCATTCGCTACAATTCCATGCCTGTCCCAGGACCAAATGGAACCATCCTTATGGAGACACACAA
AACTGTTGGGCAACAGATGCTGAGCTTTCCTCACCTCCTGCAAACAGTGCTGCACATCATCCAGGTGGTC
ATAAGCTACTTCCTCATGCTCATCTTCGCGACCTACAACGGGTACCTCTGCATTGCAGTAGCAGCAGGGG
CCGGTACAGGATACTTCCTCTTCAGCTGGAAGAAGGCAGTGGTAGTGGATATCACAGAGCATTGCCATTG
AGTCGACCAATTCCGGTTATTTTCCACCATATTGCCGTCTTTTGGCAATGTGAGGGCCCGGAAACCTGGC
CCTGTCTTCTTGACGAGCATTCCTAGGGGTCTTTCCCCTCTCGCCAAAGGAATGCAAGGTCTGTTGAATG
TCGTGAAGGAAGCAGTTCCTCTGGAAGCTTCTTGAAGACAAACAACGTCTGTAGCGACCCTTTGCAGGCA
GCGGAACCCCCCACCTGGCGACAGGTGCCTCTGCGGCCAAAAGCCACGTGTATAAGATACACCTGCAAAG
GCGGCACAACCCCAGTGCCACGTTGTGAGTTGGATAGTTGTGGAAAGAGTCAAATGGCTCTCCTCAAGCG
TATTCAACAAGGGGCTGAAGGATGCCCAGAAGGTACCCCATTGTATGGGATCTGATCTGGGGCCTCGGTG
CACATGCTTTACATGTGTTTAGTCGAGGTTAAAAAACGTCTAGGCCCCCCGAACCACGGGGACGTGGTTT
TCCTTTGAAAAAC
